Addgene plasmid #78081: PCK2 gRNA (BRDN0001145524)
Purpose: 3rd generation lentiviral gRNA plasmid targeting human PCK2
Depositing lab: John Doench & David Root. Depositing organization: Broad Institute. Publication: Optimized sgRNA design to maximize activity and minimize off-target effects of CRISPR-Cas9. Doench JG, Fusi N, Sullender M, Hegde M, Vaimberg EW, Donovan KF, Smith I, Tothova Z, Wilen C, Orchard R, Virgin HW, Listgarten J, Root DE. Nat Biotechnol. 2016 Jan 18. doi: 10.1038/nbt.3437. PubMed 26780180.
Backbone
  Vector backbone: lentiGuide-Puro
  Backbone manufacturer: Zhang Lab (Addgene plasmid # 52963)
  Vector type: Mammalian Expression, Lentiviral, CRISPR
  Selectable markers: Puromycin
Growth in bacteria
  Bacterial resistance: Ampicillin, 100 μg/mL
  Growth temperature: 37°C
  Growth strain: DH5alpha
  Copy number: High Copy
Gene/Insert
  Gene/Insert name: PCK2 (alt names: PCK2; NM_001018073.2)
  gRNA/shRNA sequence: GCTGAATGGAAGCACATACA
  Species: H. sapiens (human)
  Entrez Gene: PCK2 (a.k.a. PEPCK, PEPCK-M, PEPCK2)
  Promoter: hU6
  Cloning method: Unknown
  Sequencing primers: 5′ U6-F; 3′ pS2-R
Terms and licenses: Academic/Nonprofit Terms; Industry Terms: Not Available to Industry
Depositor comments: The gRNA was designed to target the following Genbank reference sequence(s): NM_001018073.2,NM_001291556.1,NM_004563.3. Note that this plasmid does NOT contain Cas9. It should be used in conjunction with lentiCas9-Blast (Addgene #52962) or otherwise with cell lines already expressing Cas9. Browse the full kinome gRNA library at http://www.addgene.org/pooled-library/broadgpp-human-kinome/ or visit http://www.broadinstitute.org/rnai/public/ for detailed protocols and information.
How to cite: PCK2 gRNA (BRDN0001145524) was a gift from John Doench & David Root (Addgene plasmid # 78081 ; http://n2t.net/addgene:78081 ; RRID:Addgene_78081)
