[The description below was written by a language model from this plasmid's Addgene catalogue record and pLannotate feature annotations shown in this document.]
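Description:
PCK2 gRNA (BRDN0001145524) is a third-generation lentiviral CRISPR guide plasmid built on the lentiGuide-Puro backbone. It expresses a single guide RNA directed against human PCK2, the gene also known as PEPCK-M or PEPCK2. It is about 8.3 kb and is maintained in E. coli through a high-copy ColE1/pUC-type origin with ampicillin resistance (β-lactamase). An f1 origin, an SV40 origin and poly(A) signal, and remnants of lac, T3 and T7 cloning-vector elements lie in the bacterial backbone outside the viral region.

The lentiviral cassette begins with an RSV promoter fused to a truncated HIV-1 5' LTR, which makes genomic RNA production Tat-independent. This is followed by the Ψ packaging signal with a partial gag segment and the Rev response element, and the cassette ends in a self-inactivating ΔU3 3' LTR. Within this unit, a human U6 RNA polymerase III promoter drives the PCK2-specific spacer joined to the Streptococcus pyogenes Cas9 guide scaffold. A cPPT/CTS element sits downstream to aid nuclear import of the viral genome. A separate EF-1α core promoter with its intron A drives the puromycin N-acetyltransferase gene for selecting transduced mammalian cells, and a WPRE enhances transcript expression.

The plasmid carries no Cas9, so it must be paired with a separate Cas9 vector or used in cells that already express Cas9. The guide was designed against several PCK2 reference transcripts. It is one member of a human kinome gRNA collection associated with work on optimised sgRNA design, and is suited to knocking out PCK2 by lentiviral delivery.
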