Features (pLannotate 1.2.2; 29 found; start..end, strand, type, name):
     14..80      +  CDS            small t antigen (fragment): SV40 (simian virus 40) small t antigen
    106..317     +  promoter       EF-1α core promoter: core promoter for human elongation factor EF-1α
    318..1256    +  intron         EF-1α intron A: intron upstream of the start codon of human EF-1α
   1278..1877    +  CDS            PuroR (fragment): puromycin N-acetyltransferase; pac from Streptomyces; confers resistance to puromycin
   1893..2481    +  misc_feature   WPRE: woodchuck hepatitis virus posttranscriptional regulatory element
   2532..2551    +  misc_feature   cPPT/CTS (fragment): central polypurine tract and central termination sequence of HIV-1
   2553..2786    +  LTR            3' LTR (ΔU3): self-inactivating 3' long terminal repeat (LTR) from HIV-1
   2864..2985    +  polyA_signal   SV40 poly(A) signal: SV40 polyadenylation signal
   3025..3160    +  rep_origin     SV40 ori: SV40 origin of replication
   3181..3199    -  promoter       T7 promoter: promoter for bacteriophage T7 RNA polymerase
   3207..3362    +  CDS            lacZα (fragment): LacZα fragment of β-galactosidase; lacZ fragment
   3367..3795    +  rep_origin     f1 ori (sequence partly withheld): f1 bacteriophage origin of replication; arrow indicates direction of (+) strand synthesis
   3848..3952    +  promoter       AmpR promoter: bla
   3953..4813    +  CDS            AmpR: β-lactamase; bla; confers resistance to ampicillin, carbenicillin, and related antibiotics
   4984..5572    +  rep_origin     ori: high-copy-number ColE1/pMB1/pBR322/pUC origin of replication
   5755..5847    +  CDS            lacI (fragment): lac repressor; lacI; The lac repressor binds to the lac operator to inhibit transcription in E. coli. This inhibition can be relieved by adding lactose or isopropyl-β-D-thiogalactopyranoside (IPTG).
   5860..5881    +  protein_bind   CAP binding site: CAP binding activates transcription in the presence of cAMP. E. coli catabolite activator protein
   5896..5926    +  promoter       lac promoter: promoter for the E. coli lac operon
   5934..5950    +  protein_bind   lac operator: The lac repressor binds to the lac operator to inhibit transcription in E. coli. This inhibition can be relieved by adding lactose or isopropyl-β-D-thiogalactopyranoside (IPTG). lac repressor encoded by lacI
   5995..6013    +  promoter       T3 promoter: promoter for bacteriophage T3 RNA polymerase
   6041..6267    +  promoter       RSV promoter: Rous sarcoma virus enhancer/promoter
   6268..6448    +  LTR            5' LTR (truncated): truncated 5' long terminal repeat (LTR) from HIV-1
   6495..6620    +  misc_feature   HIV-1 Ψ: packaging signal of human immunodeficiency virus type 1
   6604..6967    +  CDS            HIV-1 gag (fragment): gag protein from human immunodeficiency virus 1; gag
   7113..7346    +  misc_feature   RRE: The Rev response element (RRE) of HIV-1 allows for Rev-dependent mRNA export from the nucleus to the cytoplasm.
   7723..7749    +  CDS            Rev (fragment): human immunodeficiency virus 1 (HIV-1) Rev protein; rev; enhances nuclear export of unspliced and incompletely spliced viral mRNAs
   7753..7993    +  promoter       U6 promoter: RNA polymerase III promoter for human U6 snRNA
   8023..8098    +  misc_RNA       gRNA scaffold: guide RNA scaffold for the Streptococcus pyogenes CRISPR/Cas9 system
   8154..8271    +  misc_feature   cPPT/CTS: central polypurine tract and central termination sequence of HIV-1
>Addgene plasmid #78081 | PCK2 gRNA (BRDN0001145524) | addgene full sequence | sequence record 188948 | Addgene Assembled Sequence
CCCGGGTGCAAAGATGGATAAAGTTTTAAACAGAGAGGAATCTTTGCAGCTAATGGACCTTCTAGGTCTT
GAAAGGAGTGGGAATTGGCTCCGGTGCCCGTCAGTGGGCAGAGCGCACATCGCCCACAGTCCCCGAGAAG
TTGGGGGGAGGGGTCGGCAATTGATCCGGTGCCTAGAGAAGGTGGCGCGGGGTAAACTGGGAAAGTGATG
TCGTGTACTGGCTCCGCCTTTTTCCCGAGGGTGGGGGAGAACCGTATATAAGTGCAGTAGTCGCCGTGAA
CGTTCTTTTTCGCAACGGGTTTGCCGCCAGAACACAGGTAAGTGCCGTGTGTGGTTCCCGCGGGCCTGGC
CTCTTTACGGGTTATGGCCCTTGCGTGCCTTGAATTACTTCCACCTGGCTGCAGTACGTGATTCTTGATC
CCGAGCTTCGGGTTGGAAGTGGGTGGGAGAGTTCGAGGCCTTGCGCTTAAGGAGCCCCTTCGCCTCGTGC
TTGAGTTGAGGCCTGGCCTGGGCGCTGGGGCCGCCGCGTGCGAATCTGGTGGCACCTTCGCGCCTGTCTC
GCTGCTTTCGATAAGTCTCTAGCCATTTAAAATTTTTGATGACCTGCTGCGACGCTTTTTTTCTGGCAAG
ATAGTCTTGTAAATGCGGGCCAAGATCTGCACACTGGTATTTCGGTTTTTGGGGCCGCGGGCGGCGACGG
GGCCCGTGCGTCCCAGCGCACATGTTCGGCGAGGCGGGGCCTGCGAGCGCGGCCACCGAGAATCGGACGG
GGGTAGTCTCAAGCTGGCCGGCCTGCTCTGGTGCCTGGCCTCGCGCCGCCGTGTATCGCCCCGCCCTGGG
CGGCAAGGCTGGCCCGGTCGGCACCAGTTGCGTGAGCGGAAAGATGGCCGCTTCCCGGCCCTGCTGCAGG
GAGCTCAAAATGGAGGACGCGGCGCTCGGGAGAGCGGGCGGGTGAGTCACCCACACAAAGGAAAAGGGCC
TTTCCGTCCTCAGCCGTCGCTTCATGTGACTCCACGGAGTACCGGGCGCCGTCCAGGCACCTCGATTAGT
TCTCGAGCTTTTGGAGTACGTCGTCTTTAGGTTGGGGGGAGGGGTTTTATGCGATGGAGTTTCCCCACAC
TGAGTGGGTGGAGACTGAAGTTAGGCCAGCTTGGCACTTGATGTAATTCTCCTTGGAATTTGCCCTTTTT
GAGTTTGGATCTTGGTTCATTCTCAAGCCTCAGACAGTGGTTCAAAGTTTTTTTCTTCCATTTCAGGTGT
CGTGACGTACGGCCACCATGACCGAGTACAAGCCCACGGTGCGCCTCGCCACCCGCGACGACGTCCCCAG
GGCCGTACGCACCCTCGCCGCCGCGTTCGCCGACTACCCCGCCACGCGCCACACCGTCGATCCGGACCGC
CACATCGAGCGGGTCACCGAGCTGCAAGAACTCTTCCTCACGCGCGTCGGGCTCGACATCGGCAAGGTGT
GGGTCGCGGACGACGGCGCCGCCGTGGCGGTCTGGACCACGCCGGAGAGCGTCGAAGCGGGGGCGGTGTT
CGCCGAGATCGGCCCGCGCATGGCCGAGTTGAGCGGTTCCCGGCTGGCCGCGCAGCAACAGATGGAAGGC
CTCCTGGCGCCGCACCGGCCCAAGGAGCCCGCGTGGTTCCTGGCCACCGTCGGAGTCTCGCCCGACCACC
AGGGCAAGGGTCTGGGCAGCGCCGTCGTGCTCCCCGGAGTGGAGGCGGCCGAGCGCGCCGGGGTGCCCGC
CTTCCTGGAGACCTCCGCGCCCCGCAACCTCCCCTTCTACGAGCGGCTCGGCTTCACCGTCACCGCCGAC
GTCGAGGTGCCCGAAGGACCGCGCACCTGGTGCATGACCCGCAAGCCCGGTGCCTGAACGCGTTAAGTCG
ACAATCAACCTCTGGATTACAAAATTTGTGAAAGATTGACTGGTATTCTTAACTATGTTGCTCCTTTTAC
GCTATGTGGATACGCTGCTTTAATGCCTTTGTATCATGCTATTGCTTCCCGTATGGCTTTCATTTTCTCC
TCCTTGTATAAATCCTGGTTGCTGTCTCTTTATGAGGAGTTGTGGCCCGTTGTCAGGCAACGTGGCGTGG
TGTGCACTGTGTTTGCTGACGCAACCCCCACTGGTTGGGGCATTGCCACCACCTGTCAGCTCCTTTCCGG
GACTTTCGCTTTCCCCCTCCCTATTGCCACGGCGGAACTCATCGCCGCCTGCCTTGCCCGCTGCTGGACA
GGGGCTCGGCTGTTGGGCACTGACAATTCCGTGGTGTTGTCGGGGAAATCATCGTCCTTTCCTTGGCTGC
TCGCCTGTGTTGCCACCTGGATTCTGCGCGGGACGTCCTTCTGCTACGTCCCTTCGGCCCTCAATCCAGC
GGACCTTCCTTCCCGCGGCCTGCTGCCGGCTCTGCGGCCTCTTCCGCGTCTTCGCCTTCGCCCTCAGACG
AGTCGGATCTCCCTTTGGGCCGCCTCCCCGCGTCGACTTTAAGACCAATGACTTACAAGGCAGCTGTAGA
TCTTAGCCACTTTTTAAAAGAAAAGGGGGGACTGGAAGGGCTAATTCACTCCCAACGAAGACAAGATCTG
CTTTTTGCTTGTACTGGGTCTCTCTGGTTAGACCAGATCTGAGCCTGGGAGCTCTCTGGCTAACTAGGGA
ACCCACTGCTTAAGCCTCAATAAAGCTTGCCTTGAGTGCTTCAAGTAGTGTGTGCCCGTCTGTTGTGTGA
CTCTGGTAACTAGAGATCCCTCAGACCCTTTTAGTCAGTGTGGAAAATCTCTAGCAGTACGTATAGTAGT
TCATGTCATCTTATTATTCAGTATTTATAACTTGCAAAGAAATGAATATCAGAGAGTGAGAGGAACTTGT
TTATTGCAGCTTATAATGGTTACAAATAAAGCAATAGCATCACAAATTTCACAAATAAAGCATTTTTTTC
ACTGCATTCTAGTTGTGGTTTGTCCAAACTCATCAATGTATCTTATCATGTCTGGCTCTAGCTATCCCGC
CCCTAACTCCGCCCATCCCGCCCCTAACTCCGCCCAGTTCCGCCCATTCTCCGCCCCATGGCTGACTAAT
TTTTTTTATTTATGCAGAGGCCGAGGCCGCCTCGGCCTCTGAGCTATTCCAGAAGTAGTGAGGAGGCTTT
TTTGGAGGCCTAGGGACGTACCCAATTCGCCCTATAGTGAGTCGTATTACGCGCGCTCACTGGCCGTCGT
TTTACAACGTCGTGACTGGGAAAACCCTGGCGTTACCCAACTTAATCGCCTTGCAGCACATCCCCCTTTC
GCCAGCTGGCGTAATAGCGAAGAGGCCCGCACCGATCGCCCTTCCCAACAGTTGCGCAGCCTGAATGGCG
AATGGG
[124 nt withheld, positions 3367-3490]
C
[91 nt withheld, positions 3492-3582]
A
[49 nt withheld, positions 3584-3632]
CCTTTGACGTTGGAGTCCACGTTCTTT
[37 nt withheld, positions 3660-3696]
ACCCTATCTCGGTCTATTCTTTTGATTTATAAGGGATTTTGCCGATTTCGGCCTATTGGTTAAAAAATGA
GCTGATTTAACAAAAATTTAACGCGAATTTTAACAAAATATTAACGCTTACAATTTAGGTGGCACTTTTC
GGGGAAATGTGCGCGGAACCCCTATTTGTTTATTTTTCTAAATACATTCAAATATGTATCCGCTCATGAG
ACAATAACCCTGATAAATGCTTCAATAATATTGAAAAAGGAAGAGTATGAGTATTCAACATTTCCGTGTC
GCCCTTATTCCCTTTTTTGCGGCATTTTGCCTTCCTGTTTTTGCTCACCCAGAAACGCTGGTGAAAGTAA
AAGATGCTGAAGATCAGTTGGGTGCACGAGTGGGTTACATCGAACTGGATCTCAACAGCGGTAAGATCCT
TGAGAGTTTTCGCCCCGAAGAACGTTTTCCAATGATGAGCACTTTTAAAGTTCTGCTATGTGGCGCGGTA
TTATCCCGTATTGACGCCGGGCAAGAGCAACTCGGTCGCCGCATACACTATTCTCAGAATGACTTGGTTG
AGTACTCACCAGTCACAGAAAAGCATCTTACGGATGGCATGACAGTAAGAGAATTATGCAGTGCTGCCAT
AACCATGAGTGATAACACTGCGGCCAACTTACTTCTGACAACGATCGGAGGACCGAAGGAGCTAACCGCT
TTTTTGCACAACATGGGGGATCATGTAACTCGCCTTGATCGTTGGGAACCGGAGCTGAATGAAGCCATAC
CAAACGACGAGCGTGACACCACGATGCCTGTAGCAATGGCAACAACGTTGCGCAAACTATTAACTGGCGA
ACTACTTACTCTAGCTTCCCGGCAACAATTAATAGACTGGATGGAGGCGGATAAAGTTGCAGGACCACTT
CTGCGCTCGGCCCTTCCGGCTGGCTGGTTTATTGCTGATAAATCTGGAGCCGGTGAGCGTGGGTCTCGCG
GTATCATTGCAGCACTGGGGCCAGATGGTAAGCCCTCCCGTATCGTAGTTATCTACACGACGGGGAGTCA
GGCAACTATGGATGAACGAAATAGACAGATCGCTGAGATAGGTGCCTCACTGATTAAGCATTGGTAACTG
TCAGACCAAGTTTACTCATATATACTTTAGATTGATTTAAAACTTCATTTTTAATTTAAAAGGATCTAGG
TGAAGATCCTTTTTGATAATCTCATGACCAAAATCCCTTAACGTGAGTTTTCGTTCCACTGAGCGTCAGA
CCCCGTAGAAAAGATCAAAGGATCTTCTTGAGATCCTTTTTTTCTGCGCGTAATCTGCTGCTTGCAAACA
AAAAAACCACCGCTACCAGCGGTGGTTTGTTTGCCGGATCAAGAGCTACCAACTCTTTTTCCGAAGGTAA
CTGGCTTCAGCAGAGCGCAGATACCAAATACTGTTCTTCTAGTGTAGCCGTAGTTAGGCCACCACTTCAA
GAACTCTGTAGCACCGCCTACATACCTCGCTCTGCTAATCCTGTTACCAGTGGCTGCTGCCAGTGGCGAT
AAGTCGTGTCTTACCGGGTTGGACTCAAGACGATAGTTACCGGATAAGGCGCAGCGGTCGGGCTGAACGG
GGGGTTCGTGCACACAGCCCAGCTTGGAGCGAACGACCTACACCGAACTGAGATACCTACAGCGTGAGCT
ATGAGAAAGCGCCACGCTTCCCGAAGGGAGAAAGGCGGACAGGTATCCGGTAAGCGGCAGGGTCGGAACA
GGAGAGCGCACGAGGGAGCTTCCAGGGGGAAACGCCTGGTATCTTTATAGTCCTGTCGGGTTTCGCCACC
TCTGACTTGAGCGTCGATTTTTGTGATGCTCGTCAGGGGGGCGGAGCCTATGGAAAAACGCCAGCAACGC
GGCCTTTTTACGGTTCCTGGCCTTTTGCTGGCCTTTTGCTCACATGTTCTTTCCTGCGTTATCCCCTGAT
TCTGTGGATAACCGTATTACCGCCTTTGAGTGAGCTGATACCGCTCGCCGCAGCCGAACGACCGAGCGCA
GCGAGTCAGTGAGCGAGGAAGCGGAAGAGCGCCCAATACGCAAACCGCCTCTCCCCGCGCGTTGGCCGAT
TCATTAATGCAGCTGGCACGACAGGTTTCCCGACTGGAAAGCGGGCAGTGAGCGCAACGCAATTAATGTG
AGTTAGCTCACTCATTAGGCACCCCAGGCTTTACACTTTATGCTTCCGGCTCGTATGTTGTGTGGAATTG
TGAGCGGATAACAATTTCACACAGGAAACAGCTATGACCATGATTACGCCAAGCGCGCAATTAACCCTCA
CTAAAGGGAACAAAAGCTGGAGCTGCAAGCTTAATGTAGTCTTATGCAATACTCTTGTAGTCTTGCAACA
TGGTAACGATGAGTTAGCAACATGCCTTACAAGGAGAGAAAAAGCACCGTGCATGCCGATTGGTGGAAGT
AAGGTGGTACGATCGTGCCTTATTAGGAAGGCAACAGACGGGTCTGACATGGATTGGACGAACCACTGAA
TTGCCGCATTGCAGAGATATTGTATTTAAGTGCCTAGCTCGATACATAAACGGGTCTCTCTGGTTAGACC
AGATCTGAGCCTGGGAGCTCTCTGGCTAACTAGGGAACCCACTGCTTAAGCCTCAATAAAGCTTGCCTTG
AGTGCTTCAAGTAGTGTGTGCCCGTCTGTTGTGTGACTCTGGTAACTAGAGATCCCTCAGACCCTTTTAG
TCAGTGTGGAAAATCTCTAGCAGTGGCGCCCGAACAGGGACTTGAAAGCGAAAGGGAAACCAGAGGAGCT
CTCTCGACGCAGGACTCGGCTTGCTGAAGCGCGCACGGCAAGAGGCGAGGGGCGGCGACTGGTGAGTACG
CCAAAAATTTTGACTAGCGGAGGCTAGAAGGAGAGAGATGGGTGCGAGAGCGTCAGTATTAAGCGGGGGA
GAATTAGATCGCGATGGGAAAAAATTCGGTTAAGGCCAGGGGGAAAGAAAAAATATAAATTAAAACATAT
AGTATGGGCAAGCAGGGAGCTAGAACGATTCGCAGTTAATCCTGGCCTGTTAGAAACATCAGAAGGCTGT
AGACAAATACTGGGACAGCTACAACCATCCCTTCAGACAGGATCAGAAGAACTTAGATCATTATATAATA
CAGTAGCAACCCTCTATTGTGTGCATCAAAGGATAGAGATAAAAGACACCAAGGAAGCTTTAGACAAGAT
AGAGGAAGAGCAAAACAAAAGTAAGACCACCGCACAGCAAGCGGCCGCTGATCTTCAGACCTGGAGGAGG
AGATATGAGGGACAATTGGAGAAGTGAATTATATAAATATAAAGTAGTAAAAATTGAACCATTAGGAGTA
GCACCCACCAAGGCAAAGAGAAGAGTGGTGCAGAGAGAAAAAAGAGCAGTGGGAATAGGAGCTTTGTTCC
TTGGGTTCTTGGGAGCAGCAGGAAGCACTATGGGCGCAGCGTCAATGACGCTGACGGTACAGGCCAGACA
ATTATTGTCTGGTATAGTGCAGCAGCAGAACAATTTGCTGAGGGCTATTGAGGCGCAACAGCATCTGTTG
CAACTCACAGTCTGGGGCATCAAGCAGCTCCAGGCAAGAATCCTGGCTGTGGAAAGATACCTAAAGGATC
AACAGCTCCTGGGGATTTGGGGTTGCTCTGGAAAACTCATTTGCACCACTGCTGTGCCTTGGAATGCTAG
TTGGAGTAATAAATCTCTGGAACAGATTTGGAATCACACGACCTGGATGGAGTGGGACAGAGAAATTAAC
AATTACACAAGCTTAATACACTCCTTAATTGAAGAATCGCAAAACCAGCAAGAAAAGAATGAACAAGAAT
TATTGGAATTAGATAAATGGGCAAGTTTGTGGAATTGGTTTAACATAACAAATTGGCTGTGGTATATAAA
ATTATTCATAATGATAGTAGGAGGCTTGGTAGGTTTAAGAATAGTTTTTGCTGTACTTTCTATAGTGAAT
AGAGTTAGGCAGGGATATTCACCATTATCGTTTCAGACCCACCTCCCAACCCCGAGGGGACCCAGAGAGG
GCCTATTTCCCATGATTCCTTCATATTTGCATATACGATACAAGGCTGTTAGAGAGATAATTAGAATTAA
TTTGACTGTAAACACAAAGATATTAGTACAAAATACGTGACGTAGAAAGTAATAATTTCTTGGGTAGTTT
GCAGTTTTAAAATTATGTTTTAAAATGGACTATCATATGCTTACCGTAACTTGAAAGTATTTCGATTTCT
TGGCTTTATATATCTTGTGGAAAGGACGAAACACCGGCTGAATGGAAGCACATACAGTTTTAGAGCTAGA
AATAGCAAGTTAAAATAAGGCTAGTCCGTTATCAACTTGAAAAAGTGGCACCGAGTCGGTGCTTTTTTAA
GCTTGGCGTAACTAGATCTTGAGACAAATGGCAGTATTCATCCACAATTTTAAAAGAAAAGGGGGGATTG
GGGGGTACAGTGCAGGGGAAAGAATAGTAGACATAATAGCAACAGACATACAAACTAAAGAATTACAAAA
ACAAATTACAAAAATTCAAAATTTTCGGGTTTATTACAGGGACAGCAGAGATCCACTTTGGCGCCGGCTC
GAGGGGG
