>Addgene plasmid #78081 | PCK2 gRNA (BRDN0001145524) | depositor partial sequence | sequence record 145540 | Target Sequence
GCTGAATGGAAGCACATACA
