>Addgene plasmid #78081 | PCK2 gRNA (BRDN0001145524) | addgene partial sequence | sequence record 188947 | hU6-F
CGTGACGCTAGCAAAGTAATAATTTCTTGGGTAGCTTTGCAGTTTTAAAATTATGTTTTAAAATGGACTA
TCATATGCTTACCGTAACTTGAAAGTATTTCGATTTCTTGGCTTTATATATCTTGTGGAAAGGACGAAAC
ACCGGCTGAATGGAAGCACATACAGTTTTAGAGCTAGAAATAGCAAGTTAAAATAAGGCTAGTCCGTTAT
CAACTTGAAAAAGTGGCACCGAGTCGGTGCTTTTTTAAGCTTGGCGTAACTAGATCTTGAGACAAATGGC
AGTATTCATCCACAATTTTAAAAGAAAAGGGGGGATTGGGGGGTACAGTGCAGGGGAAAGAATAGTAGAC
ATAATAGCAACAGACATACAAACTAAAGAATTACAAAAACAAATTACAAAAATTCAAAATTTTCGGGTTT
ATTACAGGGACAGCAGAGATCCACTTTGGCGCCGGCTCGAGGGGGCCCGGGTGCAAAGATGGATAAAGTT
TTAAACAGAGAGGAATCTTTGCAGCTAATGGACCTTCTAGGTCTTGAAAGGAGTGGGAATTGGCTCCGGT
GCCCGTCAGT
